Addgene plasmid #193863: 1BR9-Lifeact
Purpose: E. coli expression vector for N-ter GFP11 and C-ter R9 tagged lifeact peptide.
Depositing lab: Markita Landry. Depositing organization: University of California, Berkeley. Publication: Delivered complementation in planta (DCIP) enables measurement of peptide-mediated protein delivery efficiency in plants. Wang JW, Squire HJ, Goh NS, Ni HM, Lien E, Wong C, Gonzalez-Grandio E, Landry MP. Commun Biol. 2023 Aug 12;6(1):840. doi: 10.1038/s42003-023-05191-5. PubMed 37573467.
Backbone
  Vector backbone: 1BR9
  Backbone size w/o insert (bp): 5513
  Total vector size (bp): 5570
  Vector type: Bacterial Expression
Growth in bacteria
  Bacterial resistance: Kanamycin, 50 μg/mL
  Growth temperature: 37°C
  Growth strain: DH5alpha
  Copy number: Low Copy
Gene/Insert
  Gene/Insert name: Lifeact
  Species: Synthetic
  Insert size (bp): 51
  Promoter: T7 Promoter
  Tag / fusion protein: 6xHis (N terminal on backbone); GFP11 (N terminal on backbone); R9 (C terminal on backbone)
  Cloning method: Ligation Independent Cloning
  Sequencing primers: 5′ TAATACGACTCACTATAGGG; 3′ GCTAGTTATTGCTCAGCGG
Terms and licenses: Academic/Nonprofit Terms; Industry Terms: Not Available to Industry
How to cite: 1BR9-Lifeact was a gift from Markita Landry (Addgene plasmid # 193863 ; http://n2t.net/addgene:193863 ; RRID:Addgene_193863)
