[The description below was written by a language model from this plasmid's Addgene catalogue record and pLannotate feature annotations shown in this document.]
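Description:
1BR9-Lifeact is a bacterial expression plasmid for producing a tagged version of the Lifeact peptide in E. coli. Lifeact, listed here as a short synthetic insert of 51 bp, is widely known as an actin-filament-binding peptide. The insert was placed into the 1BR9 backbone by ligation-independent cloning, giving a plasmid of about 5.6 kb. The backbone has a pET-like layout. It carries a ColE1/pBR322-type origin together with the rop gene and bom site, consistent with the low copy number recorded, as well as an f1 origin and a kanamycin resistance gene for selection. Short tetracycline-resistance fragments annotated around lacI appear to be pBR322-derived remnants rather than a working marker.

Expression is driven by a T7 promoter with an adjacent lac operator and the T7 gene 10 ribosome binding site, and it ends at a T7 terminator. The plasmid-borne lacI supplies repressor, so transcription is IPTG-inducible in hosts that provide T7 RNA polymerase. According to the catalogue, the backbone adds an N-terminal 6xHis tag and GFP11 and a C-terminal R9 tag. GFP11 is the small strand of split GFP, and R9 is a nona-arginine cell-penetrating peptide. The feature table confirms the 6xHis tag followed by a partial TEV protease site. It does not annotate GFP11, Lifeact or R9 explicitly, and these presumably lie in the unannotated stretch downstream. The partial 9xHis and SET1 hits just before the terminator are fragmentary matches whose role the record does not state.

The associated work concerns delivered complementation in planta. In that approach, a GFP11-tagged, peptide-delivered protein restores fluorescence on entering plant cells, which allows delivery efficiency to be measured. This construct supplies a purifiable recombinant cargo of that kind.
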