Features (pLannotate 1.2.2; 20 found; start..end, strand, type, name):
      6..24      +  promoter       T7 promoter: promoter for bacteriophage T7 RNA polymerase
     25..49      +  protein_bind   lac operator: The lac repressor binds to the lac operator to inhibit transcription in E. coli. This inhibition can be relieved by adding lactose or isopropyl-β-D-thiogalactopyranoside (IPTG). lac repressor encoded by lacI
     64..86      +  RBS            RBS: efficient ribosome binding site from bacteriophage T7 gene 10 (Olins and Rangwala, 1989)
    105..122     +  CDS            6xHis: 6xHis affinity tag
    123..139     +  CDS            TEV site (fragment): tobacco etch virus (TEV) protease recognition and cleavage site
    435..452     +  CDS            9xHis (fragment): 9xHis affinity tag
    462..511     +  CDS            SET1 (fragment): solubility-enhancement tag derived from T7 phage gene 10B
    519..566     +  terminator     T7 terminator: transcription terminator for bacteriophage T7 RNA polymerase
    603..1031    +  rep_origin     f1 ori (sequence partly withheld): f1 bacteriophage origin of replication; arrow indicates direction of (+) strand synthesis
   1085..1142    +  promoter       AmpR promoter (fragment): bla
   1151..1966    -  CDS            KanR: aminoglycoside phosphotransferase; aph(3')-Ia; confers resistance to kanamycin in bacteria or G418 (Geneticin®) in eukaryotes
   2088..2676    +  rep_origin     ori: high-copy-number ColE1/pMB1/pBR322/pUC origin of replication
   2862..3001    -  misc_feature   bom: basis of mobility region from pBR322
   3103..3294    -  CDS            rop: Rop protein, which maintains plasmids at low copy number; rop
   3311..3691    +  CDS            YPB1_ECOLX: Protein predicted: Swiss-Prot protein existence level 4. From Escherichia coli.
   3763..4054    -  CDS            TcR (fragment): tetracycline efflux protein; tet; confers resistance to tetracycline
   4069..4090    -  protein_bind   CAP binding site: CAP binding activates transcription in the presence of cAMP. E. coli catabolite activator protein
   4103..5185    -  CDS            lacI: lac repressor; lacI; The lac repressor binds to the lac operator to inhibit transcription in E. coli. This inhibition can be relieved by adding lactose or isopropyl-β-D-thiogalactopyranoside (IPTG).
   5186..5263    -  promoter       lacI promoter: lacI
   5271..5550    -  CDS            TcR (fragment): tetracycline efflux protein; tet; confers resistance to tetracycline
>Addgene plasmid #193863 | 1BR9-Lifeact | addgene full sequence | sequence record 390763 | Addgene NGS Result
GAAATTAATACGACTCACTATAGGGGAATTGTGAGCGGATAACAATTCCCCTCTAGAAATAATTTTGTTT
AACTTTAAGAAGGAGATATACCATGGGTTCTTCTCACCATCACCATCACCATGAAAACCTGTACTTCCAA
TCCAATGCACGCGATCACATGGTCCTGCACGAGTACGTGAACGCCGCCGGGATCACTGGTGGCGGAGGTT
CTGGAGGCGGTGGATCGTACTTCCAATCCAATGCAATGGGCGTGGCCGACCTGATCAAGAAGTTCGAGAG
CATCAGCAAGGAAGAGGGCATTGGTAGTGGGAGCAACGGCAACAGCGGATCCGTGAGCCGCCGTCGCCGT
CGCCGTCGCCGTCGCTAATAACATTGGAAGTGGATAACGGATCCGAATTCGAGCGCCGTCGACAAGCTTG
CGGCCGCACTCGAGCACCACCACCACCACCACTGAGATCCGGCTGCTAACAAAGCCCGAAAGGAAGCTGA
GTTGGCTGCTGCCACCGCTGAGCAATAACTAGCATAACCCCTTGGGGCCTCTAAACGGGTCTTGAGGGGT
TTTTTGCTGAAAGGAGGAACTATATCCGGATTGGCGAATGGG
[124 nt withheld, positions 603-726]
C
[91 nt withheld, positions 728-818]
A
[49 nt withheld, positions 820-868]
CCTTTGACGTTGGAGTCCACGTTCTTT
[37 nt withheld, positions 896-932]
ACCCTATCTCGGTCTATTCTTTTGATTTATAAGGGATTTTGCCGATTTCGGCCTATTGGTTAAAAAATGA
GCTGATTTAACAAAAATTTAACGCGAATTTTAACAAACTAGTAACGTTTACAATTTCAGGTGGCACTTTT
CGGGGAAATGTGCGCGGAACCCCTATTTGTTTATTTTTCTAAATACATTCAAATATGTATCCGCTCATGA
ATTAATTCTTAGAAAAACTCATCGAGCATCAAATGAAACTGCAATTTATTCATATCAGGATTATCAATAC
CATATTTTTGAAAAAGCCGTTTCTGTAATGAAGGAGAAAACTCACCGAGGCAGTTCCATAGGATGGCAAG
ATCCTGGTATCGGTCTGCGATTCCGACTCGTCCAACATCAATACAACCTATTAATTTCCCCTCGTCAAAA
ATAAGGTTATCAAGTGAGAAATCACCATGAGTGACGACTGAATCCGGTGAGAATGGCAAAAGTTTATGCA
TTTCTTTCCAGACTTGTTCAACAGGCCAGCCATTACGCTCGTCATCAAAATCACTCGCATCAACCAAACC
GTTATTCATTCGTGATTGCGCCTGAGCGAGACGAAATACGCGATCGCTGTTAAAAGGACAATTACAAACA
GGAATCGAATGCAACCGGCGCAGGAACACTGCCAGCGCATCAACAATGTTTTCACCTGAATCAGGATATT
CTTCTAATACCTGGAATGCTGTTTTCCCGGGGATCGCAGTGGTGAGTAACCATGCATCATCAGGAGTACG
GATAAAATGCTTGATGGTCGGAAGAGGCATAAATTCCGTCAGCCAGTTTAGTCTGACCATCTCATCTGTA
ACATCATTGGCAACGCTACCTTTGCCATGTTTCAGAAACAACTCTGGCGCATCGGGCTTCCCATACAATC
GATAGATTGTCGCACCTGATTGCCCGACATTATCGCGAGCCCATTTATACCCATATAAATCAGCATCCAT
GTTGGAATTTAATCGCGGCCTAGAGCAAGACGTTTCCCGTTGAATATGGCTCATAACACCCCTTGTATTA
CTGTTTATGTAAGCAGACAGTTTTATTGTTCATGACCAAAATCCCTTAACGTGAGTTTTCGTTCCACTGA
GCGTCAGACCCCGTAGAAAAGATCAAAGGATCTTCTTGAGATCCTTTTTTTCTGCGCGTAATCTGCTGCT
TGCAAACAAAAAAACCACCGCTACCAGCGGTGGTTTGTTTGCCGGATCAAGAGCTACCAACTCTTTTTCC
GAAGGTAACTGGCTTCAGCAGAGCGCAGATACCAAATACTGTCCTTCTAGTGTAGCCGTAGTTAGGCCAC
CACTTCAAGAACTCTGTAGCACCGCCTACATACCTCGCTCTGCTAATCCTGTTACCAGTGGCTGCTGCCA
GTGGCGATAAGTCGTGTCTTACCGGGTTGGACTCAAGACGATAGTTACCGGATAAGGCGCAGCGGTCGGG
CTGAACGGGGGGTTCGTGCACACAGCCCAGCTTGGAGCGAACGACCTACACCGAACTGAGATACCTACAG
CGTGAGCTATGAGAAAGCGCCACGCTTCCCGAAGGGAGAAAGGCGGACAGGTATCCGGTAAGCGGCAGGG
TCGGAACAGGAGAGCGCACGAGGGAGCTTCCAGGGGGAAACGCCTGGTATCTTTATAGTCCTGTCGGGTT
TCGCCACCTCTGACTTGAGCGTCGATTTTTGTGATGCTCGTCAGGGGGGCGGAGCCTATGGAAAAACGCC
AGCAACGCGGCCTTTTTACGGTTCCTGGCCTTTTGCTGGCCTTTTGCTCACATGTTCTTTCCTGCGTTAT
CCCCTGATTCTGTGGATAACCGTATTACCGCCTTTGAGTGAGCTGATACCGCTCGCCGCAGCCGAACGAC
CGAGCGCAGCGAGTCAGTGAGCGAGGAAGCGGAAGAGCGCCTGATGCGGTATTTTCTCCTTACGCATCTG
TGCGGTATTTCACACCGCAATGGTGCACTCTCAGTACAATCTGCTCTGATGCCGCATAGTTAAGCCAGTA
TACACTCCGCTATCGCTACGTGACTGGGTCATGGCTGCGCCCCGACACCCGCCAACACCCGCTGACGCGC
CCTGACGGGCTTGTCTGCTCCCGGCATCCGCTTACAGACAAGCTGTGACCGTCTCCGGGAGCTGCATGTG
TCAGAGGTTTTCACCGTCATCACCGAAACGCGCGAGGCAGCTGCGGTAAAGCTCATCAGCGTGGTCGTGA
AGCGATTCACAGATGTCTGCCTGTTCATCCGCGTCCAGCTCGTTGAGTTTCTCCAGAAGCGTTAATGTCT
GGCTTCTGATAAAGCGGGCCATGTTAAGGGCGGTTTTTTCCTGTTTGGTCACTGATGCCTCCGTGTAAGG
GGGATTTCTGTTCATGGGGGTAATGATACCGATGAAACGAGAGAGGATGCTCACGATACGGGTTACTGAT
GATGAACATGCCCGGTTACTGGAACGTTGTGAGGGTAAACAACTGGCGGTATGGATGCGGCGGGACCAGA
GAAAAATCACTCAGGGTCAATGCCAGCGCTTCGTTAATACAGATGTAGGTGTTCCACAGGGTAGCCAGCA
GCATCCTGCGATGCAGATCCGGAACATAATGGTGCAGGGCGCTGACTTCCGCGTTTCCAGACTTTACGAA
ACACGGAAACCGAAGACCATTCATGTTGTTGCTCAGGTCGCAGACGTTTTGCAGCAGCAGTCGCTTCACG
TTCGCTCGCGTATCGGTGATTCATTCTGCTAACCAGTAAGGCAACCCCGCCAGCCTAGCCGGGTCCTCAA
CGACAGGAGCACGATCATGCGCACCCGTGGGGCCGCCATGCCGGCGATAATGGCCTGCTTCTCGCCGAAA
CGTTTGGTGGCGGGACCAGTGACGAAGGCTTGAGCGAGGGCGTGCAAGATTCCGAATACCGCAAGCGACA
GGCCGATCATCGTCGCGCTCCAGCGAAAGCGGTCCTCGCCGAAAATGACCCAGAGCGCTGCCGGCACCTG
TCCTACGAGTTGCATGATAAAGAAGACAGTCATAAGTGCGGCGACGATAGTCATGCCCCGCGCCCACCGG
AAGGAGCTGACTGGGTTGAAGGCTCTCAAGGGCATCGGTCGAGATCCCGGTGCCTAATGAGTGAGCTAAC
TTACATTAATTGCGTTGCGCTCACTGCCCGCTTTCCAGTCGGGAAACCTGTCGTGCCAGCTGCATTAATG
AATCGGCCAACGCGCGGGGAGAGGCGGTTTGCGTATTGGGCGCCAGGGTGGTTTTTCTTTTCACCAGTGA
GACGGGCAACAGCTGATTGCCCTTCACCGCCTGGCCCTGAGAGAGTTGCAGCAAGCGGTCCACGCTGGTT
TGCCCCAGCAGGCGAAAATCCTGTTTGATGGTGGTTAACGGCGGGATATAACATGAGCTGTCTTCGGTAT
CGTCGTATCCCACTACCGAGATATCCGCACCAACGCGCAGCCCGGACTCGGTAATGGCGCGCATTGCGCC
CAGCGCCATCTGATCGTTGGCAACCAGCATCGCAGTGGGAACGATACCCTCATTCAGCATTTGCATGGTT
TGTTGAAAACCGGACATGGCACTCCAGTCGCCTTCCCGTTCCGCTATCGGCTGAATTTGATTGCGAGTGA
GATATTTATGCCAGCCAGCCAGACGCAGACGCGCCGAGACAGAACTTAATGGGCCCGCTAACAGCGCGAT
TTGCTGGTGACCCAATGCGACCAGATGCTCCACGCCCAGTCGCGTACCGTCTTCATGGGAGAAAATAATA
CTGTTGATGGGTGTCTGGTCAGAGACATCAAGAAATAACGCCGGAACATTAGTGCAGGCAGCTTCCACAG
CAATGGCATCCTGGTCATCCAGCGGATAGTTAATGATCAGCCCACTGACGCGTTGCGCGAGAAGATTGTG
CACCGCCGCTTTACAGGCTTCGACGCCGCTTCGTTCTACCATCGACACCACCACGCTGGCACCCAGTTGA
TCGGCGCGAGATTTAATCGCCGCGACAATTTGCGACGGCGCGTGCAGGGCCAGACTGGAGGTGGCAACGC
CAATCAGCAACGACTGTTTGCCCGCCAGTTGTTGTGCCACGCGGTTGGGAATGTAATTCAGCTCCGCCAT
CGCCGCTTCCACTTTTTCCCGCGTTTTCGCAGAAACGTGGCTGGCCTGGTTCACCACGCGGGAAACGGTC
TGATAAGAGACACCGGCATACTCTGCGACATCGTATAACGTTACTGGTTTCACATTCACCACCCTGAATT
GACTCTCTTCCGGGCGCTATCATGCCATACCGCGAAAGGTTTTGCGCCATTCGATGGTGTCCGGGATCTC
GACGCTCTCCCTTATGCGACTCCTGCATTAGGAAGCAGCCCAGTAGTAGGTTGAGGCCGTTGAGCACCGC
CGCCGCAAGGAATGGTGCATGCAAGGAGATGGCGCCCAACAGTCCCCCGGCCACGGGGCCTGCCACCATA
CCCACGCCGAAACAAGCGCTCATGAGCCCGAAGTGGCGAGCCCGATCTTCCCCATCGGTGATGTCGGCGA
TATAGGCGCCAGCAACCGCACCTGTGGCGCCGGTGATGCCGGCCACGATGCGTCCGGCGTAGAGGATCGA
GATCTCGATCCCGC
